Addgene plasmid #9036: 1198 pAdTrack FKHR
Depositing lab: William Sellers. Depositing organization: Dana-Farber Cancer Institute. Publication: A novel mechanism of gene regulation and tumor suppression by the transcription factor FKHR. Ramaswamy S, Nakamura N, Sansal I, Bergeron L, Sellers WR. Cancer Cell. 2002 Jul . 2(1):81-91. 10.1016/S1535-6108(02)00086-7 PubMed 12150827.
Backbone
  Vector backbone: pAdTrack CMV
  Backbone manufacturer: ATCC
  Backbone size w/o insert (bp): 9010
  Vector type: Mammalian Expression, Adenoviral
  Selectable markers: Neomycin (select with G418)
Growth in bacteria
  Bacterial resistance: Kanamycin, 50 μg/mL
  Growth temperature: 37°C
  Growth strain: DH5alpha
  Copy number: High Copy
Gene/Insert
  Gene/Insert name: FKHR (alt name: FOXO1A)
  Species: H. sapiens (human)
  Insert size (bp): 2000
  Entrez Gene: FOXO1 (a.k.a. FKH1, FKHR, FOXO1A)
  Tag / fusion protein: Flag (N terminal on insert)
  Cloning method: Restriction Enzyme; 5′ cloning site HindIII (not destroyed); 3′ cloning site XbaI (not destroyed)
  Sequencing primers: 5′ n/a
Resource information
  A portion of this plasmid was derived from a plasmid made by: pcDNA flag FKHR was a gift from Eric Tang.
Terms and licenses: Academic/Nonprofit Terms; Industry Terms: Not Available to Industry
Depositor comments: Inserts liberated by partial HindIII and complete XbaI digestion of pCDNA3-Flag-FKHR were ligated to HindIII/XbaI-restricted pAD-TrackCMV to give pAD-Track-Flag-FKHR. Must recombine into pAdEasy before generating Adenoviral particles.
How to cite: 1198 pAdTrack FKHR was a gift from William Sellers (Addgene plasmid # 9036 ; http://n2t.net/addgene:9036 ; RRID:Addgene_9036)
