[The description below was written by a language model from this plasmid's Addgene catalogue record.]
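Description:
1198 pAdTrack FKHR is an adenoviral shuttle plasmid built on the pAdTrack-CMV backbone (about 9 kb without insert) for expressing the human forkhead transcription factor FKHR (FOXO1, also called FOXO1A) in mammalian cells. It is maintained in E. coli as a high-copy plasmid under kanamycin selection. The record also lists neomycin/G418 as a selectable marker for mammalian cells. No feature table accompanies the entry, so the individual backbone elements are not itemised. The backbone name indicates that a CMV promoter drives the insert. pAdTrack-type shuttles are generally known to carry a separate GFP expression cassette that lets transfected or infected cells be tracked by fluorescence, although the record does not state this for this construct.

The insert is roughly 2 kb and encodes FKHR with an N-terminal Flag epitope tag, which allows detection or immunoprecipitation of the exogenous protein. It was released from a pcDNA3-Flag-FKHR plasmid by partial HindIII and complete XbaI digestion. The fragment was then ligated into the HindIII and XbaI sites of the shuttle, and both sites remain intact.

The plasmid cannot produce virus on its own. As the depositor notes, it must first be recombined with a pAdEasy adenoviral backbone plasmid to yield a full recombinant adenoviral genome, which can then be packaged into particles. The resulting virus delivers Flag-FKHR efficiently into mammalian cells. According to the associated publication, the construct was used in work on gene regulation and tumour suppression by FKHR.
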