>Addgene plasmid #9036 | 1198 pAdTrack FKHR | addgene partial sequence | sequence record 17642 | pAd-CMV 5'-GCTAGAGATCTGGTACCGTC-3'
ACGACGATGACAGGGATCCGAGCTCGGATCTGATGTCACCATGGCCGAGGCGCCTCAGGTGGTGGAGATC
GACCCGGACTTCGAGCCGCTGCCCCGGCCGCGCTCGTGCACCTGGCCGCTGCCCAGGCCGGAGTTTAGCC
AGTCCAACTCGGCCACCTCCAGCCCGGCGCCGTCGGGCAGCGCGGCTGCCAACCCCGACGCCGCGGCGGG
CCTGCCCTCGGCCTCGGCTGCCGCTGTCAGCGCCGACTTCATGAGCAACCTGAGCTTGCTGGAGGAGAGC
GAGGACTTCCCGCAGGCGCCCGGCTCCGTGGCGGCGGCGGTGGCGGCGGCGGCCGCCGCGGCCGCCACCG
GGGGGCTGTGCGGGGACTTCCAGGGCCCGGAGGCGGGCTGCCTGCACCCAGCGCCACCGCAGCCCCCGCC
GCCCGGGCCGCTGTCGCAGCACCCGCCGGTGCCCCCCGCCGCCGCTGGGCCGCTCGCGGGGCAGCCGCGC
AAGAGCAGCTCGTCCCGCCGCAACGCGTGGGGCAACCTGTCCTACGCCGACCTCATCACCAAGGCCATCG
AGAGCTCGGCGGAGAAGCGGCTCACGCTGTCGCAGATCTACGAGTGGATGGTCAAGAGCGTGCCCTACTT
CAAGGATAAGGGTGACAGCAACAGCTCGGCGGGCTGGAAGAATTCAATTCGTCATAATCTGTCCCTACAC
AGCAAGTTCATTCGTGTGCAGAATGAAGGAACTGGAAAAAGTTCTTGGTGGATGCTCAATCCAGAGGGTG
GCAAGAGCGGGAAATCTCCTAGGAGAAGAGCTGCATCCATGGACAACAACAGTAAATTTGCTAAGAGCCG
AAGCCGAGCTGCCAAGAAGAAAGCATCTCTCCAGTCTGGCCAGGAGGGTGCTGGGGACAGCCCTGGATCA
CAGTTTTCCAAATGGCCTGCAAGCCCTGGCTCTCACAGCAATGATGACTTTGATAACTGGAGTACATT
